Addgene plasmid #83461: pcDNA4/TO CD16.7-h-PKD1 FLM R4114A
Purpose: Cytoplasmic tail of human PC1 expression cassette with a membrane anchor and a mutation in the first Calmodulin binding domain (503)
Depositing lab: Thomas Weimbs. Publication: Regulation of Polycystin-1 Function by Calmodulin Binding. Doerr N, Wang Y, Kipp KR, Liu G, Benza JJ, Pletnev V, Pavlov TS, Staruschenko A, Mohieldin AM, Takahashi M, Nauli SM, Weimbs T. PLoS One. 2016 Aug 25;11(8):e0161525. doi: 10.1371/journal.pone.0161525. eCollection 2016. PONE-D-16-13986 PubMed 27560828.
Backbone
  Vector backbone: pcDNA4/TO/2xMyc/His
  Vector type: Mammalian Expression
Growth in bacteria
  Bacterial resistance: Ampicillin, 100 μg/mL
  Growth temperature: 37°C
  Growth strain: DH5alpha
  Copy number: High Copy
Gene/Insert
  Gene/Insert name: Polycystin-1
  Species: H. sapiens (human)
  Mutation: Amino-acids 4078-4303, R4113A
  Entrez Gene: PKD1 (a.k.a. PBP, PC1, Pc-1, TRPP1)
  Tag / fusion protein: CD16.7 (N terminal on insert)
Terms and licenses: Academic/Nonprofit Terms; Industry Terms: Not Available to Industry
How to cite: pcDNA4/TO CD16.7-h-PKD1 FLM R4114A was a gift from Thomas Weimbs (Addgene plasmid # 83461 ; http://n2t.net/addgene:83461 ; RRID:Addgene_83461)
