[The description below was written by a language model from this plasmid's Addgene catalogue record and pLannotate feature annotations shown in this document.]
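Description:
pcDNA4/TO CD16.7-h-PKD1 FLM R4114A is a mammalian expression plasmid of about 6.7 kb built on the pcDNA4/TO/2xMyc/His backbone. It is propagated in E. coli at high copy from a ColE1/pUC-type origin under ampicillin selection (AmpR with its bla promoter), and it also carries an f1 origin. For selection in mammalian cells, a Sh ble (BleoR) gene conferring Zeocin/bleomycin resistance sits downstream of tandem SV40 early and EM7 promoters and is followed by an SV40 polyadenylation signal, so the marker can be expressed in both mammalian and bacterial hosts.

The expression cassette is driven by the CMV enhancer and promoter. Short tet operator-like matches lie immediately downstream, consistent with the "TO" design, in which transcription is repressed in cells expressing the Tet repressor, induced by tetracycline, and constitutive in cells lacking the repressor. The open reading frame begins with a fragment of the human Fc receptor CD16 (annotated as FCGR3B). This is part of the N-terminal CD16.7 fusion partner, which the record says provides a membrane anchor. It is followed by a roughly 720 bp fragment of human PKD1 encoding the cytoplasmic tail of polycystin-1 (amino acids 4078–4303), and the cassette ends with the bGH polyadenylation signal. The tail carries an arginine-to-alanine substitution in the first calmodulin-binding domain. The record is inconsistent about its position, giving R4114A in the name and R4113A in the mutation field. The backbone name implies Myc/His tags, but none are annotated in the feature table, so whether they are fused to the insert is unclear. The construct serves to express a membrane-tethered polycystin-1 C-terminal tail for studying how calmodulin binding regulates its function.
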