Features (pLannotate 1.2.2; 24 found; start..end, strand, type, name):
     41..60      +  promoter       PLtetO-1 promoter (fragment): modified phage lambda PL promoter with tet operator sites (Lutz and Bujard, 1997)
     62..81      +  promoter       PLtetO-1 promoter (fragment): modified phage lambda PL promoter with tet operator sites (Lutz and Bujard, 1997)
     89..122     +  promoter       TRE3GV promoter (fragment): 3rd-generation Tet-responsive promoter that can be activated by binding of Tet-On® 3G, optimized for retroviral and lentiviral vectors
    279..896     +  CDS            FCGR3B (fragment): FCG3B_HUMAN - Also known as CD16B, FCG3, FCGR3, IGFR3. Experimental evidence at protein level: Swiss-Prot protein existence level 1. Receptor for the Fc region of immunoglobulins gamma. Low affinity receptor. Binds complexed or aggregated IgG and also monomeric IgG. Contrary to III-A, is not capable to mediate antibody-dependent cytotoxicity and phagocytosis. May serve as a trap for immune complexes in the peripheral circulation which does not activate neutrophils. From Homo sapiens (Human).
   1038..1757    +  CDS            PKD1 (fragment): PKD1_HUMAN - Experimental evidence at protein level: Swiss-Prot protein existence level 1. Component of a heteromeric calcium-permeable ion channel formed by PKD1 and PKD2 that is activated by interaction between PKD1 and a Wnt family member, such as WNT3A and WNT9B (PubMed:27214281). Both PKD1 and PKD2 are required for channel activity (PubMed:27214281). Involved in renal tubulogenesis (PubMed:12482949). Involved in fluid- flow mechanosensation by the primary cilium in renal epithelium (By similarity). Acts as a regulator of cilium length, together with PKD2 (By similarity). The dynamic contr
   1904..2128    +  polyA_signal   bGH poly(A) signal: bovine growth hormone polyadenylation signal
   2132..2153    +  promoter       SV40 promoter (fragment): SV40 enhancer and early promoter
   2174..2602    +  rep_origin     f1 ori (sequence partly withheld): f1 bacteriophage origin of replication; arrow indicates direction of (+) strand synthesis
   2616..2946    +  promoter       SV40 promoter: SV40 enhancer and early promoter
   2994..3041    +  promoter       EM7 promoter: synthetic bacterial promoter&nbsp
   3060..3434    +  CDS            BleoR: antibiotic-binding protein; Sh ble from Streptoalloteichus hindustanus; confers resistance to bleomycin, phleomycin, and Zeocin™
   3444..3569    +  CDS            ble (fragment): BLE_KLEPN - Experimental evidence at protein level: Swiss-Prot protein existence level 1. Binding protein with a strong affinity to the bleomycin family of antibiotics. Binds to CL990; an antimitotic-antibiotic compound. From Klebsiella pneumoniae.
   3564..3685    +  polyA_signal   SV40 poly(A) signal: SV40 polyadenylation signal
   3758..3774    -  protein_bind   lac operator: The lac repressor binds to the lac operator to inhibit transcription in E. coli. This inhibition can be relieved by adding lactose or isopropyl-β-D-thiogalactopyranoside (IPTG). lac repressor encoded by lacI
   3782..3812    -  promoter       lac promoter: promoter for the E. coli lac operon
   3827..3848    -  protein_bind   CAP binding site: CAP binding activates transcription in the presence of cAMP. E. coli catabolite activator protein
   3861..3953    -  CDS            lacI (fragment): lac repressor; lacI; The lac repressor binds to the lac operator to inhibit transcription in E. coli. This inhibition can be relieved by adding lactose or isopropyl-β-D-thiogalactopyranoside (IPTG).
   4136..4724    -  rep_origin     ori: high-copy-number ColE1/pMB1/pBR322/pUC origin of replication
   4895..5755    -  CDS            AmpR: β-lactamase; bla; confers resistance to ampicillin, carbenicillin, and related antibiotics
   5756..5860    -  promoter       AmpR promoter: bla
   5927..5971    -  misc_feature   bom (fragment): basis of mobility region from pBR322
   6126..6505    +  enhancer       CMV enhancer: human cytomegalovirus immediate early enhancer
   6506..6670    +  promoter       CMV promoter (fragment): human cytomegalovirus (CMV) immediate early promoter
   6658..39      +  promoter       CMVd2 promoter (across the origin): truncated human cytomegalovirus (CMV) immediate early promoter that yields moderately reduced expression relative to the full-length promoter
>Addgene plasmid #83461 | pcDNA4/TO CD16.7-h-PKD1 FLM R4114A | depositor full sequence | sequence record 164733 | pcDNA4/TO CD16.7-h-PKD1 FLM R4114A sequence 6670 bps
GGTAGGCGTGTACGGTGGGAGGTCTATATAAGCAGAGCTCTCCCTATCAGTGATAGAGATCTCCCTATCA
GTGATAGAGATCGTCGACGAGCTCGTTTAGTGAACCGTCAGATCGCCTGGAGACGCCATCCACGCTGTTT
TGACCTCCATAGAAGACACCGGGACCGATCCAGCCTCCGGACTCTAGCGTTTAAACTTAAGCTTCTAGAG
ATCCCTCGACCTCGAGATCCATTGTGCTCTAAAGATCTTTGGTGACTTGTCCACTCCAGTGTGGCATCAT
GTGGCAGCTGCTCCTCCCAACTGCTCTGCTACTTCTAGTTTCAGCTGGCATGCGGACTGAAGATCTCCCA
AAGGCTGTGGTGTTCCTGGAGCCTCAATGGTACAGCGTGCTTGAGAAGGACAGTGTGACTCTGAAGTGCC
AGGGAGCCTACTCCCCTGAGGACAATTCCACACAGTGGTTTCACAATGAGAGCCTCATCTCAAGCCAGGC
CTCGAGCTACTTCATTGACGCTGCCACAGTCAACGACAGTGGAGAGTACAGGTGCCAGACAAACCTCTCC
ACCCTCAGTGACCCGGTGCAGCTAGAAGTCCATATCGGCTGGCTGTTGCTCCAGGCCCCTCGGTGGGTGT
TCAAGGAGGAAGACCCTATTCACCTGAGGTGTCACAGCTGGAAGAACACTGCTCTGCATAAGGTCACATA
TTTACAGAATGGCAAAGACAGGAAGTATTTTCATCATAATTCTGACTTCCACATTCCAAAAGCCACACTC
AAAGATAGCGGCTCCTACTTCTGCAGGGGGCTTGTTGGGAGTAAAAATGTGTCTTCAGAGACTGTGAACA
TCACCATCACTCAAGGTTTGGCAGTGTCAACCATCTCATCATTCTCTCCACCTGGCGCGGATCCACCAAG
GGCCTCTGCCCTCCCTGCCCCACCGACAGGCTCCGCCCTCCCTGACCCGCAGACAGCCTCTGCCCTCCCT
GACCCGCCAGCAGCCTCTGCCCTCCCTGCGGCCCTGGCGGTGATCTCCTTCCTCCTCGGGCTGGGCCTGG
GGGTGGCGTGTGTGCTGGCGAGGACGCGTGAGTCCTGGCACTTGTCACCCCTGCTGTGTGTGGGGCTCTG
GGCACTGCGGCTGTGGGGCGCCCTACGGCTGGGGGCTGTTATTCTCCGCTGGCGCTACCACGCCTTGGCT
GGAGAGCTGTACCGGCCGGCCTGGGAGCCCCAGGACTACGAGATGGTGGAGTTGTTCCTGCGCAGGCTGC
GCCTCTGGATGGGCCTCAGCAAGGTCAAGGAGTTCCGCCACAAAGTCCGCTTTGAAGGGATGGAGCCGCT
GCCCTCTCGCTCCTCCAGGGGCTCCAAGGTATCCCCGGATGTGCCCCCACCCAGCGCTGGCTCCGATGCC
TCGCACCCCTCCACCTCCTCCAGCCAGCTGGATGGGCTGAGCGTGAGCCTGGGCCGGCTGGGGACAAGGT
GTGAGCCTGAGCCCTCCCGCCTCCAAGCCGTGTTCGAGGCCCTGCTCACCCAGTTTGACCGACTCAACCA
GGCCACAGAGGACGTCTACCAGCTGGAGCAGCAGCTGCACAGCCTGCAAGGCCGCAGGAGCAGCCGGGCG
CCCGCCGGATCTTCCCGTGGCCCATCCCCGGGCCTGCGGCCAGCACTGCCCAGCCGCCTTGCCCGGGCCA
GTCGGGGTGTGGACCTGGCCACTGGCCCCAGCAGGACACCCCTTCGGGCCAAGAACAAGGTCCACCCCAG
CAGCACTTAGGGCGGCCGCTCGAGAACAAAAACTCATCTCAGAAGAGGATCTGGGGCCCTTCGAACAAAA
ACTCATCTCAGAAGAGGATCTGAATATGCATACCGGTCATCATCACCATCACCATTGAGTTTAAACCCGC
TGATCAGCCTCGACTGTGCCTTCTAGTTGCCAGCCATCTGTTGTTTGCCCCTCCCCCGTGCCTTCCTTGA
CCCTGGAAGGTGCCACTCCCACTGTCCTTTCCTAATAAAATGAGGAAATTGCATCGCATTGTCTGAGTAG
GTGTCATTCTATTCTGGGGGGTGGGGTGGGGCAGGACAGCAAGGGGGAGGATTGGGAAGACAATAGCAGG
CATGCTGGGGATGCGGTGGGCTCTATGGCTTCTGAGGCGGAAAGAACCAGCTGGGGCTCTAGGGGGTATC
CCC
[124 nt withheld, positions 2174-2297]
C
[32 nt withheld, positions 2299-2330]
CA
[57 nt withheld, positions 2333-2389]
A
[49 nt withheld, positions 2391-2439]
CCTTTGACGTTGGAGTCCACGTTCTTT
[37 nt withheld, positions 2467-2503]
ACCCTATCTCGGTCTATTCTTTTGATTTATAAGGGATTTTGGGGATTTCGGCCTATTGGTTAAAAAATGA
GCTGATTTAACAAAAATTTAACGCGAATTAATTCTGTGGAATGTGTGTCAGTTAGGGTGTGGAAAGTCCC
CAGGCTCCCCAGGCAGGCAGAAGTATGCAAAGCATGCATCTCAATTAGTCAGCAACCAGGTGTGGAAAGT
CCCCAGGCTCCCCAGCAGGCAGAAGTATGCAAAGCATGCATCTCAATTAGTCAGCAACCATAGTCCCGCC
CCTAACTCCGCCCATCCCGCCCCTAACTCCGCCCAGTTCCGCCCATTCTCCGCCCCATGGCTGACTAATT
TTTTTTATTTATGCAGAGGCCGAGGCCGCCTCTGCCTCTGAGCTATTCCAGAAGTAGTGAGGAGGCTTTT
TTGGAGGCCTAGGCTTTTGCAAAAAGCTCCCGGGAGCTTGTATATCCATTTTCGGATCTGATCAGCACGT
GTTGACAATTAATCATCGGCATAGTATATCGGCATAGTATAATACGACAAGGTGAGGAACTAAACCATGG
CCAAGTTGACCAGTGCCGTTCCGGTGCTCACCGCGCGCGACGTCGCCGGAGCGGTCGAGTTCTGGACCGA
CCGGCTCGGGTTCTCCCGGGACTTCGTGGAGGACGACTTCGCCGGTGTGGTCCGGGACGACGTGACCCTG
TTCATCAGCGCGGTCCAGGACCAGGTGGTGCCGGACAACACCCTGGCCTGGGTGTGGGTGCGCGGCCTGG
ACGAGCTGTACGCCGAGTGGTCGGAGGTCGTGTCCACGAACTTCCGGGACGCCTCCGGGCCGGCCATGAC
CGAGATCGGCGAGCAGCCGTGGGGGCGGGAGTTCGCCCTGCGCGACCCGGCCGGCAACTGCGTGCACTTC
GTGGCCGAGGAGCAGGACTGACACGTGCTACGAGATTTCGATTCCACCGCCGCCTTCTATGAAAGGTTGG
GCTTCGGAATCGTTTTCCGGGACGCCGGCTGGATGATCCTCCAGCGCGGGGATCTCATGCTGGAGTTCTT
CGCCCACCCCAACTTGTTTATTGCAGCTTATAATGGTTACAAATAAAGCAATAGCATCACAAATTTCACA
AATAAAGCATTTTTTTCACTGCATTCTAGTTGTGGTTTGTCCAAACTCATCAATGTATCTTATCATGTCT
GTATACCGTCGACCTCTAGCTAGAGCTTGGCGTAATCATGGTCATAGCTGTTTCCTGTGTGAAATTGTTA
TCCGCTCACAATTCCACACAACATACGAGCCGGAAGCATAAAGTGTAAAGCCTGGGGTGCCTAATGAGTG
AGCTAACTCACATTAATTGCGTTGCGCTCACTGCCCGCTTTCCAGTCGGGAAACCTGTCGTGCCAGCTGC
ATTAATGAATCGGCCAACGCGCGGGGAGAGGCGGTTTGCGTATTGGGCGCTCTTCCGCTTCCTCGCTCAC
TGACTCGCTGCGCTCGGTCGTTCGGCTGCGGCGAGCGGTATCAGCTCACTCAAAGGCGGTAATACGGTTA
TCCACAGAATCAGGGGATAACGCAGGAAAGAACATGTGAGCAAAAGGCCAGCAAAAGGCCAGGAACCGTA
AAAAGGCCGCGTTGCTGGCGTTTTTCCATAGGCTCCGCCCCCCTGACGAGCATCACAAAAATCGACGCTC
AAGTCAGAGGTGGCGAAACCCGACAGGACTATAAAGATACCAGGCGTTTCCCCCTGGAAGCTCCCTCGTG
CGCTCTCCTGTTCCGACCCTGCCGCTTACCGGATACCTGTCCGCCTTTCTCCCTTCGGGAAGCGTGGCGC
TTTCTCAATGCTCACGCTGTAGGTATCTCAGTTCGGTGTAGGTCGTTCGCTCCAAGCTGGGCTGTGTGCA
CGAACCCCCCGTTCAGCCCGACCGCTGCGCCTTATCCGGTAACTATCGTCTTGAGTCCAACCCGGTAAGA
CACGACTTATCGCCACTGGCAGCAGCCACTGGTAACAGGATTAGCAGAGCGAGGTATGTAGGCGGTGCTA
CAGAGTTCTTGAAGTGGTGGCCTAACTACGGCTACACTAGAAGGACAGTATTTGGTATCTGCGCTCTGCT
GAAGCCAGTTACCTTCGGAAAAAGAGTTGGTAGCTCTTGATCCGGCAAACAAACCACCGCTGGTAGCGGT
GGTTTTTTTGTTTGCAAGCAGCAGATTACGCGCAGAAAAAAAGGATCTCAAGAAGATCCTTTGATCTTTT
CTACGGGGTCTGACGCTCAGTGGAACGAAAACTCACGTTAAGGGATTTTGGTCATGAGATTATCAAAAAG
GATCTTCACCTAGATCCTTTTAAATTAAAAATGAAGTTTTAAATCAATCTAAAGTATATATGAGTAAACT
TGGTCTGACAGTTACCAATGCTTAATCAGTGAGGCACCTATCTCAGCGATCTGTCTATTTCGTTCATCCA
TAGTTGCCTGACTCCCCGTCGTGTAGATAACTACGATACGGGAGGGCTTACCATCTGGCCCCAGTGCTGC
AATGATACCGCGAGACCCACGCTCACCGGCTCCAGATTTATCAGCAATAAACCAGCCAGCCGGAAGGGCC
GAGCGCAGAAGTGGTCCTGCAACTTTATCCGCCTCCATCCAGTCTATTAATTGTTGCCGGGAAGCTAGAG
TAAGTAGTTCGCCAGTTAATAGTTTGCGCAACGTTGTTGCCATTGCTACAGGCATCGTGGTGTCACGCTC
GTCGTTTGGTATGGCTTCATTCAGCTCCGGTTCCCAACGATCAAGGCGAGTTACATGATCCCCCATGTTG
TGCAAAAAAGCGGTTAGCTCCTTCGGTCCTCCGATCGTTGTCAGAAGTAAGTTGGCCGCAGTGTTATCAC
TCATGGTTATGGCAGCACTGCATAATTCTCTTACTGTCATGCCATCCGTAAGATGCTTTTCTGTGACTGG
TGAGTACTCAACCAAGTCATTCTGAGAATAGTGTATGCGGCGACCGAGTTGCTCTTGCCCGGCGTCAATA
CGGGATAATACCGCGCCACATAGCAGAACTTTAAAAGTGCTCATCATTGGAAAACGTTCTTCGGGGCGAA
AACTCTCAAGGATCTTACCGCTGTTGAGATCCAGTTCGATGTAACCCACTCGTGCACCCAACTGATCTTC
AGCATCTTTTACTTTCACCAGCGTTTCTGGGTGAGCAAAAACAGGAAGGCAAAATGCCGCAAAAAAGGGA
ATAAGGGCGACACGGAAATGTTGAATACTCATACTCTTCCTTTTTCAATATTATTGAAGCATTTATCAGG
GTTATTGTCTCATGAGCGGATACATATTTGAATGTATTTAGAAAAATAAACAAATAGGGGTTCCGCGCAC
ATTTCCCCGAAAAGTGCCACCTGACGTCGACGGATCGGGAGATCTCCCGATCCCCTATGGTCGACTCTCA
GTACAATCTGCTCTGATGCCGCATAGTTAAGCCAGTATCTGCTCCCTGCTTGTGTGTTGGAGGTCGCTGA
GTAGTGCGCGAGCAAAATTTAAGCTACAACAAGGCAAGGCTTGACCGACAATTGCATGAAGAATCTGCTT
AGGGTTAGGCGTTTTGCGCTGCTTCGCGATGTACGGGCCAGATATACGCGTTGACATTGATTATTGACTA
GTTATTAATAGTAATCAATTACGGGGTCATTAGTTCATAGCCCATATATGGAGTTCCGCGTTACATAACT
TACGGTAAATGGCCCGCCTGGCTGACCGCCCAACGACCCCCGCCCATTGACGTCAATAATGACGTATGTT
CCCATAGTAACGCCAATAGGGACTTTCCATTGACGTCAATGGGTGGAGTATTTACGGTAAACTGCCCACT
TGGCAGTACATCAAGTGTATCATATGCCAAGTACGCCCCCTATTGACGTCAATGACGGTAAATGGCCCGC
CTGGCATTATGCCCAGTACATGACCTTATGGGACTTTCCTACTTGGCAGTACATCTACGTATTAGTCATC
GCTATTACCATGGTGATGCGGTTTTGGCAGTACATCAATGGGCGTGGATAGCGGTTTGACTCACGGGGAT
TTCCAAGTCTCCACCCCATTGACGTCAATGGGAGTTTGTTTTGGAACCAAAATCAACGGGACTTTCCAAA
ATGTCGTAACAACTCCGCCCCATTGACGCAAATGGGC
