>Addgene plasmid #83461 | pcDNA4/TO CD16.7-h-PKD1 FLM R4114A | addgene partial sequence | sequence record 164667 | CMV-F 5'-CGCAAATGGGCGGTAGGCGTG-3'
AGCTCTCCCTATCAGTGATAGAGATCTCCCTATCAGTGATAGAGATCGTCGACGAGCTCGTTTAGTGAAC
CGTCAGATCGCCTGGAGACGCCATCCACGCTGTTTTGACCTCCATAGAAGACACCGGGACCGATCCAGCC
TCCGGACTCTAGCGTTTAAACTTAAGCTTCTAGAGATCCCTCGACCTCGAGATCCATTGTGCTCTAAAGA
TCTTTGGTGACTTGTCCACTCCAGTGTGGCATCATGTGGCAGCTGCTCCTCCCAACTGCTCTGCTACTTC
TAGTTTCAGCTGGCATGCGGACTGAAGATCTCCCAAAGGCTGTGGTGTTCCTGGAGCCTCAATGGTACAG
CGTGCTTGAGAAGGACAGTGTGACTCTGAAGTGCCAGGGAGCCTACTCCCCTGAGGACAATTCCACACAG
TGGTTTCACAATGAGAGCCTCATCTCAAGCCAGGCCTCGAGCTACTTCATTGACGCTGCCACAGTCAACG
ACAGTGGAGAGTACAGGTGCCAGACAAACCTCTCCACCCTCAGTGACCCGGTGCAGCTAGAAGTCCATAT
CGGCTGGCTGTTGCTCCAGGCCCCTCGGTGGGTGTTCAAGGAGGAAGACCCTATTCACCTGAGGTGTCAC
AGCTGGAAGAACACTGCTCTGCATAAGGTCACATATTTACAGAATGGCAAAGACAGGAAGTATTTTCATC
ATAATTCTGACTTCCACATTCCAAAAGCCACACTCAAAGATAGCGGCTCCTACTTCTGCAGGGGGCTTGT
TGGGAGTAAAAATGTGTCTTCAGAGACTGTGAACATCACCATCACTCAAGGTTTGGCAGTGTCAACCATC
TCATCATTCTCTCCACCTGGCGCGGATCCACCAAGGGCCTCTGCCCTCCCTGCCCCACCGACAGGCTCCG
CCCTCCCTGACCCGCAGACAGCCTCTGCCCTCCCTGACCCGCCAGCAGCCTCTGCCCTCCCTGCGG
