>Addgene plasmid #83461 | pcDNA4/TO CD16.7-h-PKD1 FLM R4114A | addgene partial sequence | sequence record 164669 | BGH-rev 5'-TAGAAGGCACAGTCGAGG-3'
TGATGGTGATGATGACCGGTATGCATATTCAGATCCTCTTCTGAGATGAGTTTTTGTTCGAAGGGCCCCA
GATCCTCTTCTGAGATGAGTTTTTGTTCTCGAGCGGCCGCCCTAAGTGCTGCTGGGGTGGACCTTGTTCT
TGGCCCGAAGGGGTGTCCTGCTGGGGCCAGTGGCCAGGTCCACACCCCGACTGGCCCGGGCAAGGCGGCT
GGGCAGTGCTGGCCGCAGGCCCGGGGATGGGCCACGGGAAGATCCGGCGGGCGCCCGGCTGCTCCTGCGG
CCTTGCAGGCTGTGCAGCTGCTGCTCCAGCTGGTAGACGTCCTCTGTGGCCTGGTTGAGTCGGTCAAACT
GGGTGAGCAGGGCCTCGAACACGGCTTGGAGGCGGGAGGGCTCAGGCTCACACCTTGTCCCCAGCCGGCC
CAGGCTCACGCTCAGCCCATCCAGCTGGCTGGAGGAGGTGGAGGGGTGCGAGGCATCGGAGCCAGCGCTG
GGTGGGGGCACATCCGGGGATACCTTGGAGCCCCTGGAGGAGCGAGAGGGCAGCGGCTCCATCCCTTCAA
AGCGGACTTTGTGGCGGAACTCCTTGACCTTGCTGAGGCCCATCCAGAGGCGCAGCCTGCGCAGGAACAA
CTCCACCATCTCGTAGTCCTGGGGCTCCCAGGCCGGCCGGTACAGCTCTCCAGCCAAGGCGTGGTAGCGC
CAGCGGAGAATAACAGCCCCCAGCCGTAGGGCGCCCCACAGCCGCAGTGCCCAGAGCCCCACACACAGCA
GGGGTGACAAGTGCCAGGACTCACGCGTCCTCGCCAGCACACACGCCACCCCCAGGCCCAGCCCGAGGAG
GAAGGAGATCACCGCCAGGGCCGCAGGGA
